>Addgene plasmid #80034 | EGFP gRNA (BRDN0000561167) | depositor full sequence | sequence record 150178 | EGFP gRNA (BRDN0000561167) sequence 8323 bps
CCCGGGTGCAAAGATGGATAAAGTTTTAAACAGAGAGGAATCTTTGCAGCTAATGGACCTTCTAGGTCTT
GAAAGGAGTGGGAATTGGCTCCGGTGCCCGTCAGTGGGCAGAGCGCACATCGCCCACAGTCCCCGAGAAG
TTGGGGGGAGGGGTCGGCAATTGATCCGGTGCCTAGAGAAGGTGGCGCGGGGTAAACTGGGAAAGTGATG
TCGTGTACTGGCTCCGCCTTTTTCCCGAGGGTGGGGGAGAACCGTATATAAGTGCAGTAGTCGCCGTGAA
CGTTCTTTTTCGCAACGGGTTTGCCGCCAGAACACAGGTAAGTGCCGTGTGTGGTTCCCGCGGGCCTGGC
CTCTTTACGGGTTATGGCCCTTGCGTGCCTTGAATTACTTCCACCTGGCTGCAGTACGTGATTCTTGATC
CCGAGCTTCGGGTTGGAAGTGGGTGGGAGAGTTCGAGGCCTTGCGCTTAAGGAGCCCCTTCGCCTCGTGC
TTGAGTTGAGGCCTGGCCTGGGCGCTGGGGCCGCCGCGTGCGAATCTGGTGGCACCTTCGCGCCTGTCTC
GCTGCTTTCGATAAGTCTCTAGCCATTTAAAATTTTTGATGACCTGCTGCGACGCTTTTTTTCTGGCAAG
ATAGTCTTGTAAATGCGGGCCAAGATCTGCACACTGGTATTTCGGTTTTTGGGGCCGCGGGCGGCGACGG
GGCCCGTGCGTCCCAGCGCACATGTTCGGCGAGGCGGGGCCTGCGAGCGCGGCCACCGAGAATCGGACGG
GGGTAGTCTCAAGCTGGCCGGCCTGCTCTGGTGCCTGGCCTCGCGCCGCCGTGTATCGCCCCGCCCTGGG
CGGCAAGGCTGGCCCGGTCGGCACCAGTTGCGTGAGCGGAAAGATGGCCGCTTCCCGGCCCTGCTGCAGG
GAGCTCAAAATGGAGGACGCGGCGCTCGGGAGAGCGGGCGGGTGAGTCACCCACACAAAGGAAAAGGGCC
TTTCCGTCCTCAGCCGTCGCTTCATGTGACTCCACGGAGTACCGGGCGCCGTCCAGGCACCTCGATTAGT
TCTCGAGCTTTTGGAGTACGTCGTCTTTAGGTTGGGGGGAGGGGTTTTATGCGATGGAGTTTCCCCACAC
TGAGTGGGTGGAGACTGAAGTTAGGCCAGCTTGGCACTTGATGTAATTCTCCTTGGAATTTGCCCTTTTT
GAGTTTGGATCTTGGTTCATTCTCAAGCCTCAGACAGTGGTTCAAAGTTTTTTTCTTCCATTTCAGGTGT
CGTGACGTACGGCCACCATGACCGAGTACAAGCCCACGGTGCGCCTCGCCACCCGCGACGACGTCCCCAG
GGCCGTACGCACCCTCGCCGCCGCGTTCGCCGACTACCCCGCCACGCGCCACACCGTCGATCCGGACCGC
CACATCGAGCGGGTCACCGAGCTGCAAGAACTCTTCCTCACGCGCGTCGGGCTCGACATCGGCAAGGTGT
GGGTCGCGGACGACGGCGCCGCCGTGGCGGTCTGGACCACGCCGGAGAGCGTCGAAGCGGGGGCGGTGTT
CGCCGAGATCGGCCCGCGCATGGCCGAGTTGAGCGGTTCCCGGCTGGCCGCGCAGCAACAGATGGAAGGC
CTCCTGGCGCCGCACCGGCCCAAGGAGCCCGCGTGGTTCCTGGCCACCGTCGGAGTCTCGCCCGACCACC
AGGGCAAGGGTCTGGGCAGCGCCGTCGTGCTCCCCGGAGTGGAGGCGGCCGAGCGCGCCGGGGTGCCCGC
CTTCCTGGAGACCTCCGCGCCCCGCAACCTCCCCTTCTACGAGCGGCTCGGCTTCACCGTCACCGCCGAC
GTCGAGGTGCCCGAAGGACCGCGCACCTGGTGCATGACCCGCAAGCCCGGTGCCTGAACGCGTTAAGTCG
ACAATCAACCTCTGGATTACAAAATTTGTGAAAGATTGACTGGTATTCTTAACTATGTTGCTCCTTTTAC
GCTATGTGGATACGCTGCTTTAATGCCTTTGTATCATGCTATTGCTTCCCGTATGGCTTTCATTTTCTCC
TCCTTGTATAAATCCTGGTTGCTGTCTCTTTATGAGGAGTTGTGGCCCGTTGTCAGGCAACGTGGCGTGG
TGTGCACTGTGTTTGCTGACGCAACCCCCACTGGTTGGGGCATTGCCACCACCTGTCAGCTCCTTTCCGG
GACTTTCGCTTTCCCCCTCCCTATTGCCACGGCGGAACTCATCGCCGCCTGCCTTGCCCGCTGCTGGACA
GGGGCTCGGCTGTTGGGCACTGACAATTCCGTGGTGTTGTCGGGGAAATCATCGTCCTTTCCTTGGCTGC
TCGCCTGTGTTGCCACCTGGATTCTGCGCGGGACGTCCTTCTGCTACGTCCCTTCGGCCCTCAATCCAGC
GGACCTTCCTTCCCGCGGCCTGCTGCCGGCTCTGCGGCCTCTTCCGCGTCTTCGCCTTCGCCCTCAGACG
AGTCGGATCTCCCTTTGGGCCGCCTCCCCGCGTCGACTTTAAGACCAATGACTTACAAGGCAGCTGTAGA
TCTTAGCCACTTTTTAAAAGAAAAGGGGGGACTGGAAGGGCTAATTCACTCCCAACGAAGACAAGATCTG
CTTTTTGCTTGTACTGGGTCTCTCTGGTTAGACCAGATCTGAGCCTGGGAGCTCTCTGGCTAACTAGGGA
ACCCACTGCTTAAGCCTCAATAAAGCTTGCCTTGAGTGCTTCAAGTAGTGTGTGCCCGTCTGTTGTGTGA
CTCTGGTAACTAGAGATCCCTCAGACCCTTTTAGTCAGTGTGGAAAATCTCTAGCAGTACGTATAGTAGT
TCATGTCATCTTATTATTCAGTATTTATAACTTGCAAAGAAATGAATATCAGAGAGTGAGAGGAACTTGT
TTATTGCAGCTTATAATGGTTACAAATAAAGCAATAGCATCACAAATTTCACAAATAAAGCATTTTTTTC
ACTGCATTCTAGTTGTGGTTTGTCCAAACTCATCAATGTATCTTATCATGTCTGGCTCTAGCTATCCCGC
CCCTAACTCCGCCCATCCCGCCCCTAACTCCGCCCAGTTCCGCCCATTCTCCGCCCCATGGCTGACTAAT
TTTTTTTATTTATGCAGAGGCCGAGGCCGCCTCGGCCTCTGAGCTATTCCAGAAGTAGTGAGGAGGCTTT
TTTGGAGGCCTAGGGACGTACCCAATTCGCCCTATAGTGAGTCGTATTACGCGCGCTCACTGGCCGTCGT
TTTACAACGTCGTGACTGGGAAAACCCTGGCGTTACCCAACTTAATCGCCTTGCAGCACATCCCCCTTTC
GCCAGCTGGCGTAATAGCGAAGAGGCCCGCACCGATCGCCCTTCCCAACAGTTGCGCAGCCTGAATGGCG
AATGGG
[124 nt withheld, positions 3367-3490]
C
[91 nt withheld, positions 3492-3582]
A
[49 nt withheld, positions 3584-3632]
CCTTTGACGTTGGAGTCCACGTTCTTT
[37 nt withheld, positions 3660-3696]
ACCCTATCTCGGTCTATTCTTTTGATTTATAAGGGATTTTGCCGATTTCGGCCTATTGGTTAAAAAATGA
GCTGATTTAACAAAAATTTAACGCGAATTTTAACAAAATATTAACGCTTACAATTTAGGTGGCACTTTTC
GGGGAAATGTGCGCGGAACCCCTATTTGTTTATTTTTCTAAATACATTCAAATATGTATCCGCTCATGAG
ACAATAACCCTGATAAATGCTTCAATAATATTGAAAAAGGAAGAGTATGAGTATTCAACATTTCCGTGTC
GCCCTTATTCCCTTTTTTGCGGCATTTTGCCTTCCTGTTTTTGCTCACCCAGAAACGCTGGTGAAAGTAA
AAGATGCTGAAGATCAGTTGGGTGCACGAGTGGGTTACATCGAACTGGATCTCAACAGCGGTAAGATCCT
TGAGAGTTTTCGCCCCGAAGAACGTTTTCCAATGATGAGCACTTTTAAAGTTCTGCTATGTGGCGCGGTA
TTATCCCGTATTGACGCCGGGCAAGAGCAACTCGGTCGCCGCATACACTATTCTCAGAATGACTTGGTTG
AGTACTCACCAGTCACAGAAAAGCATCTTACGGATGGCATGACAGTAAGAGAATTATGCAGTGCTGCCAT
AACCATGAGTGATAACACTGCGGCCAACTTACTTCTGACAACGATCGGAGGACCGAAGGAGCTAACCGCT
TTTTTGCACAACATGGGGGATCATGTAACTCGCCTTGATCGTTGGGAACCGGAGCTGAATGAAGCCATAC
CAAACGACGAGCGTGACACCACGATGCCTGTAGCAATGGCAACAACGTTGCGCAAACTATTAACTGGCGA
ACTACTTACTCTAGCTTCCCGGCAACAATTAATAGACTGGATGGAGGCGGATAAAGTTGCAGGACCACTT
CTGCGCTCGGCCCTTCCGGCTGGCTGGTTTATTGCTGATAAATCTGGAGCCGGTGAGCGTGGGTCTCGCG
GTATCATTGCAGCACTGGGGCCAGATGGTAAGCCCTCCCGTATCGTAGTTATCTACACGACGGGGAGTCA
GGCAACTATGGATGAACGAAATAGACAGATCGCTGAGATAGGTGCCTCACTGATTAAGCATTGGTAACTG
TCAGACCAAGTTTACTCATATATACTTTAGATTGATTTAAAACTTCATTTTTAATTTAAAAGGATCTAGG
TGAAGATCCTTTTTGATAATCTCATGACCAAAATCCCTTAACGTGAGTTTTCGTTCCACTGAGCGTCAGA
CCCCGTAGAAAAGATCAAAGGATCTTCTTGAGATCCTTTTTTTCTGCGCGTAATCTGCTGCTTGCAAACA
AAAAAACCACCGCTACCAGCGGTGGTTTGTTTGCCGGATCAAGAGCTACCAACTCTTTTTCCGAAGGTAA
CTGGCTTCAGCAGAGCGCAGATACCAAATACTGTTCTTCTAGTGTAGCCGTAGTTAGGCCACCACTTCAA
GAACTCTGTAGCACCGCCTACATACCTCGCTCTGCTAATCCTGTTACCAGTGGCTGCTGCCAGTGGCGAT
AAGTCGTGTCTTACCGGGTTGGACTCAAGACGATAGTTACCGGATAAGGCGCAGCGGTCGGGCTGAACGG
GGGGTTCGTGCACACAGCCCAGCTTGGAGCGAACGACCTACACCGAACTGAGATACCTACAGCGTGAGCT
ATGAGAAAGCGCCACGCTTCCCGAAGGGAGAAAGGCGGACAGGTATCCGGTAAGCGGCAGGGTCGGAACA
GGAGAGCGCACGAGGGAGCTTCCAGGGGGAAACGCCTGGTATCTTTATAGTCCTGTCGGGTTTCGCCACC
TCTGACTTGAGCGTCGATTTTTGTGATGCTCGTCAGGGGGGCGGAGCCTATGGAAAAACGCCAGCAACGC
GGCCTTTTTACGGTTCCTGGCCTTTTGCTGGCCTTTTGCTCACATGTTCTTTCCTGCGTTATCCCCTGAT
TCTGTGGATAACCGTATTACCGCCTTTGAGTGAGCTGATACCGCTCGCCGCAGCCGAACGACCGAGCGCA
GCGAGTCAGTGAGCGAGGAAGCGGAAGAGCGCCCAATACGCAAACCGCCTCTCCCCGCGCGTTGGCCGAT
TCATTAATGCAGCTGGCACGACAGGTTTCCCGACTGGAAAGCGGGCAGTGAGCGCAACGCAATTAATGTG
AGTTAGCTCACTCATTAGGCACCCCAGGCTTTACACTTTATGCTTCCGGCTCGTATGTTGTGTGGAATTG
TGAGCGGATAACAATTTCACACAGGAAACAGCTATGACCATGATTACGCCAAGCGCGCAATTAACCCTCA
CTAAAGGGAACAAAAGCTGGAGCTGCAAGCTTAATGTAGTCTTATGCAATACTCTTGTAGTCTTGCAACA
TGGTAACGATGAGTTAGCAACATGCCTTACAAGGAGAGAAAAAGCACCGTGCATGCCGATTGGTGGAAGT
AAGGTGGTACGATCGTGCCTTATTAGGAAGGCAACAGACGGGTCTGACATGGATTGGACGAACCACTGAA
TTGCCGCATTGCAGAGATATTGTATTTAAGTGCCTAGCTCGATACATAAACGGGTCTCTCTGGTTAGACC
AGATCTGAGCCTGGGAGCTCTCTGGCTAACTAGGGAACCCACTGCTTAAGCCTCAATAAAGCTTGCCTTG
AGTGCTTCAAGTAGTGTGTGCCCGTCTGTTGTGTGACTCTGGTAACTAGAGATCCCTCAGACCCTTTTAG
TCAGTGTGGAAAATCTCTAGCAGTGGCGCCCGAACAGGGACTTGAAAGCGAAAGGGAAACCAGAGGAGCT
CTCTCGACGCAGGACTCGGCTTGCTGAAGCGCGCACGGCAAGAGGCGAGGGGCGGCGACTGGTGAGTACG
CCAAAAATTTTGACTAGCGGAGGCTAGAAGGAGAGAGATGGGTGCGAGAGCGTCAGTATTAAGCGGGGGA
GAATTAGATCGCGATGGGAAAAAATTCGGTTAAGGCCAGGGGGAAAGAAAAAATATAAATTAAAACATAT
AGTATGGGCAAGCAGGGAGCTAGAACGATTCGCAGTTAATCCTGGCCTGTTAGAAACATCAGAAGGCTGT
AGACAAATACTGGGACAGCTACAACCATCCCTTCAGACAGGATCAGAAGAACTTAGATCATTATATAATA
CAGTAGCAACCCTCTATTGTGTGCATCAAAGGATAGAGATAAAAGACACCAAGGAAGCTTTAGACAAGAT
AGAGGAAGAGCAAAACAAAAGTAAGACCACCGCACAGCAAGCGGCCGCTGATCTTCAGACCTGGAGGAGG
AGATATGAGGGACAATTGGAGAAGTGAATTATATAAATATAAAGTAGTAAAAATTGAACCATTAGGAGTA
GCACCCACCAAGGCAAAGAGAAGAGTGGTGCAGAGAGAAAAAAGAGCAGTGGGAATAGGAGCTTTGTTCC
TTGGGTTCTTGGGAGCAGCAGGAAGCACTATGGGCGCAGCGTCAATGACGCTGACGGTACAGGCCAGACA
ATTATTGTCTGGTATAGTGCAGCAGCAGAACAATTTGCTGAGGGCTATTGAGGCGCAACAGCATCTGTTG
CAACTCACAGTCTGGGGCATCAAGCAGCTCCAGGCAAGAATCCTGGCTGTGGAAAGATACCTAAAGGATC
AACAGCTCCTGGGGATTTGGGGTTGCTCTGGAAAACTCATTTGCACCACTGCTGTGCCTTGGAATGCTAG
TTGGAGTAATAAATCTCTGGAACAGATTTGGAATCACACGACCTGGATGGAGTGGGACAGAGAAATTAAC
AATTACACAAGCTTAATACACTCCTTAATTGAAGAATCGCAAAACCAGCAAGAAAAGAATGAACAAGAAT
TATTGGAATTAGATAAATGGGCAAGTTTGTGGAATTGGTTTAACATAACAAATTGGCTGTGGTATATAAA
ATTATTCATAATGATAGTAGGAGGCTTGGTAGGTTTAAGAATAGTTTTTGCTGTACTTTCTATAGTGAAT
AGAGTTAGGCAGGGATATTCACCATTATCGTTTCAGACCCACCTCCCAACCCCGAGGGGACCCAGAGAGG
GCCTATTTCCCATGATTCCTTCATATTTGCATATACGATACAAGGCTGTTAGAGAGATAATTAGAATTAA
TTTGACTGTAAACACAAAGATATTAGTACAAAATACGTGACGTAGAAAGTAATAATTTCTTGGGTAGTTT
GCAGTTTTAAAATTATGTTTTAAAATGGACTATCATATGCTTACCGTAACTTGAAAGTATTTCGATTTCT
TGGCTTTATATATCTTGTGGAAAGGACGAAACACCGGGGCGAGGAGCTGTTCACCGGTTTTAGAGCTAGA
AATAGCAAGTTAAAATAAGGCTAGTCCGTTATCAACTTGAAAAAGTGGCACCGAGTCGGTGCTTTTTTAA
GCTTGGCGTAACTAGATCTTGAGACAAATGGCAGTATTCATCCACAATTTTAAAAGAAAAGGGGGGATTG
GGGGGTACAGTGCAGGGGAAAGAATAGTAGACATAATAGCAACAGACATACAAACTAAAGAATTACAAAA
ACAAATTACAAAAATTCAAAATTTTCGGGTTTATTACAGGGACAGCAGAGATCCACTTTGGCGCCGGCTC
GAGGGGG
Features (pLannotate 1.2.2; 30 found; start..end, strand, type, name):
     14..80      +  CDS            small t antigen (fragment): SV40 (simian virus 40) small t antigen
    106..317     +  promoter       EF-1α core promoter: core promoter for human elongation factor EF-1α
    318..1256    +  intron         EF-1α intron A: intron upstream of the start codon of human EF-1α
   1278..1877    +  CDS            PuroR (fragment): puromycin N-acetyltransferase; pac from Streptomyces; confers resistance to puromycin
   1893..2481    +  misc_feature   WPRE: woodchuck hepatitis virus posttranscriptional regulatory element
   2532..2551    +  misc_feature   cPPT/CTS (fragment): central polypurine tract and central termination sequence of HIV-1
   2553..2786    +  LTR            3' LTR (ΔU3): self-inactivating 3' long terminal repeat (LTR) from HIV-1
   2864..2985    +  polyA_signal   SV40 poly(A) signal: SV40 polyadenylation signal
   3025..3160    +  rep_origin     SV40 ori: SV40 origin of replication
   3181..3199    -  promoter       T7 promoter: promoter for bacteriophage T7 RNA polymerase
   3207..3362    +  CDS            lacZα (fragment): LacZα fragment of β-galactosidase; lacZ fragment
   3367..3795    +  rep_origin     f1 ori (sequence partly withheld): f1 bacteriophage origin of replication; arrow indicates direction of (+) strand synthesis
   3848..3952    +  promoter       AmpR promoter: bla
   3953..4813    +  CDS            AmpR: β-lactamase; bla; confers resistance to ampicillin, carbenicillin, and related antibiotics
   4984..5572    +  rep_origin     ori: high-copy-number ColE1/pMB1/pBR322/pUC origin of replication
   5755..5847    +  CDS            lacI (fragment): lac repressor; lacI; The lac repressor binds to the lac operator to inhibit transcription in E. coli. This inhibition can be relieved by adding lactose or isopropyl-β-D-thiogalactopyranoside (IPTG).
   5860..5881    +  protein_bind   CAP binding site: CAP binding activates transcription in the presence of cAMP. E. coli catabolite activator protein
   5896..5926    +  promoter       lac promoter: promoter for the E. coli lac operon
   5934..5950    +  protein_bind   lac operator: The lac repressor binds to the lac operator to inhibit transcription in E. coli. This inhibition can be relieved by adding lactose or isopropyl-β-D-thiogalactopyranoside (IPTG). lac repressor encoded by lacI
   5995..6013    +  promoter       T3 promoter: promoter for bacteriophage T3 RNA polymerase
   6041..6267    +  promoter       RSV promoter: Rous sarcoma virus enhancer/promoter
   6268..6448    +  LTR            5' LTR (truncated): truncated 5' long terminal repeat (LTR) from HIV-1
   6495..6620    +  misc_feature   HIV-1 Ψ: packaging signal of human immunodeficiency virus type 1
   6604..6967    +  CDS            HIV-1 gag (fragment): gag protein from human immunodeficiency virus 1; gag
   7113..7346    +  misc_feature   RRE: The Rev response element (RRE) of HIV-1 allows for Rev-dependent mRNA export from the nucleus to the cytoplasm.
   7723..7749    +  CDS            Rev (fragment): human immunodeficiency virus 1 (HIV-1) Rev protein; rev; enhances nuclear export of unspliced and incompletely spliced viral mRNAs
   7753..7993    +  promoter       U6 promoter: RNA polymerase III promoter for human U6 snRNA
   8003..8023    +  CDS            VN155(I152L) (fragment): improved N-terminal fragment of mVenus for use in bimolecular fluorescence complementation (BiFC) (Kodama and Hu, 2010)
   8023..8098    +  misc_RNA       gRNA scaffold: guide RNA scaffold for the Streptococcus pyogenes CRISPR/Cas9 system
   8154..8271    +  misc_feature   cPPT/CTS: central polypurine tract and central termination sequence of HIV-1
