[The description below was written by a language model from this plasmid's Addgene catalogue record and pLannotate feature annotations shown in this document.]
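Description:
EGFP gRNA (BRDN0000561167) is a third-generation lentiviral guide RNA plasmid built on the lentiGuide-Puro backbone, carrying a single synthetic spacer directed against the EGFP coding sequence. It is propagated in E. coli as a high-copy plasmid through a ColE1/pUC-type origin with ampicillin selection (AmpR). The backbone also retains an f1 origin, an SV40 origin and poly(A) signal, and remnants of a lac/T7/T3 cloning region.

The viral cassette is framed by an RSV promoter fused to a truncated HIV-1 5' LTR and a self-inactivating ΔU3 3' LTR. This arrangement makes genomic RNA production Tat-independent and leaves the integrated provirus without LTR promoter activity. Between the LTRs lie the Ψ packaging signal with a partial gag region, the Rev response element for nuclear export of the unspliced genome, and a cPPT/CTS element. The human U6 RNA polymerase III promoter drives the EGFP-targeting spacer joined to the Streptococcus pyogenes Cas9 gRNA scaffold. The short "VN155" mVenus hit annotated between the U6 promoter and the scaffold most likely reflects the spacer's homology to GFP-family sequence rather than a real coding feature. Downstream, the EF-1α core promoter with its intron A expresses puromycin N-acetyltransferase for selection of transduced mammalian cells, followed by a WPRE to enhance transcript expression.

The plasmid does not encode Cas9, so it must be paired with a separate Cas9 vector or used in cells that already express the nuclease. The record links it to a study on optimised sgRNA design and a kinome gRNA collection. Its specific role there, for example as an EGFP-knockout control, is not stated.
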