Addgene plasmid #80034: EGFP gRNA (BRDN0000561167)
Purpose: 3rd generation lentiviral gRNA plasmid targeting EGFP
Depositing lab: John Doench & David Root. Depositing organization: Broad Institute. Publication: Optimized sgRNA design to maximize activity and minimize off-target effects of CRISPR-Cas9. Doench JG, Fusi N, Sullender M, Hegde M, Vaimberg EW, Donovan KF, Smith I, Tothova Z, Wilen C, Orchard R, Virgin HW, Listgarten J, Root DE. Nat Biotechnol. 2016 Jan 18. doi: 10.1038/nbt.3437. PubMed 26780180.
Backbone
  Vector backbone: lentiGuide-Puro
  Backbone manufacturer: Zhang Lab (Addgene plasmid # 52963)
  Vector type: Mammalian Expression, Lentiviral, CRISPR
  Selectable markers: Puromycin
Growth in bacteria
  Bacterial resistance: Ampicillin, 100 μg/mL
  Growth temperature: 37°C
  Growth strain: DH5alpha
  Copy number: High Copy
Gene/Insert
  Gene/Insert name: EGFP
  gRNA/shRNA sequence: GGGCGAGGAGCTGTTCACCG
  Species: Synthetic
  Promoter: hU6
  Cloning method: Unknown
  Sequencing primers: 5′ U6-F; 3′ pS2-R
Terms and licenses: Academic/Nonprofit Terms; Industry Terms: Not Available to Industry
Depositor comments: Note that this plasmid does NOT contain Cas9. It should be used in conjunction with lentiCas9-Blast (Addgene #52962) or otherwise with cell lines already expressing Cas9. Browse the full kinome gRNA library at http://www.addgene.org/pooled-library/broadgpp-human-kinome/ or visit http://www.broadinstitute.org/rnai/public/ for detailed protocols and information.
How to cite: EGFP gRNA (BRDN0000561167) was a gift from John Doench & David Root (Addgene plasmid # 80034 ; http://n2t.net/addgene:80034 ; RRID:Addgene_80034)
