>Addgene plasmid #80034 | EGFP gRNA (BRDN0000561167) | addgene partial sequence | sequence record 153823 | hU6-F 5'-GAGGGCCTATTTCCCATGATT-3'
AGAGATAATTAGAATTAATTTGACTGTAAACACAAAGATATTAGTACAAAATACGTGACGTAGAAAGTAA
TAATTTCTTGGGTAGTTTGCAGTTTTAAAATTATGTTTTAAAATGGACTATCATATGCTTACCGTAACTT
GAAAGTATTTCGATTTCTTGGCTTTATATATCTTGTGGAAAGGACGAAACACCGGGCGAGGAGCTGTTCA
CCGGTTTTAGAGCTAGAAATAGCAAGTTAAAATAAGGCTAGTCCGTTATCAACTTGAAAAAGTGGCACCG
AGTCGGTGCTTTTTTAAGCTTGGCGTAACTAGATCTTGAGACAAATGGCAGTATTCATCCACAATTTTAA
AAGAAAAGGGGGGATTGGGGGGTACAGTGCAGGGGAAAGAATAGTAGACATAATAGCAACAGACATACAA
ACTAAAGAATTACAAAAACAAATTACAAAAATTCAAAATTTTCGGGTTTATTACAGGGACAGCAGAGATC
CACTTTGGCGCCGGCTCGAGGGGGCCCGGGTGCAAAGATGGATAAAGTTTTAAACAGAGAGGAATCTTTG
CAGCTAATGGACCTTCTAGGTCTTGAAAGGAGTGGGAATTGGCTCCGGTGCCCGTCAGTGGGCAGAGCGC
ACATCGCCCACAGTCCCCGAGAAGTTGGGGGGAGGGGTCGGCAATTGATCCGGTGCCTAGAGAAGGTGGC
GCGGGGTAAACTGGGAAAGTGATGTCGTGTACTGGCTCCGCCTTTTTCCCGAGGGTGGGGGAGAACCGTA
TATAAGTGCAGTAGTCGCCGTGAACGTTCTTT
