>Addgene plasmid #80034 | EGFP gRNA (BRDN0000561167) | addgene partial sequence | sequence record 153867 | pS2-R 5'-TAGTTTGTATGTCTGTTGCTATTA-3'
AATTGTGGATGAATACTGCCATTTGTCTCAAGATCTAGTTACGCCAAGCTTAAAAAAGCACCGACTCGGT
GCCACTTTTTCAAGTTGATAACGGACTAGCCTTATTTTAACTTGCTATTTCTAGCTCTAAAACCGGTGAA
CAGCTCCTCGCCCGGTGTTTCGTCCTTTCCACAAGATATATAAAGCCAAGAAATCGAAATACTTTCAAGT
TACGGTAAGCATATGATAGTCCATTTTAAAACATAATTTTAAAACTGCAAACTACCCAAGAAATTATTAC
TTTCTACGTCACGTATTTTGTACTAATATCTTTGTGTTTACAGTCAAATTAATTCTAATTATCTCTCTAA
CAGCCTTGTATCGTATATGCAAATATGAAGGAATCATGGGAAATAGGCCCTCTCTGGGTCCCCTCGGGGT
TGGGAGGTGGGTCTGAAACGATAATGGTGAATATCCCTGCCTAACTCTATTCACTATAGAAAGTACAGCA
AAAACTATTCTTAAACCTACCAAGCCTCCTACTATCATTATGAATAATTTTATATACCACAGCCAATTTG
TTATGTTAAACCAATTCCACAAACTTGCCCATTTATCTAATTCCAATAATTCTTGTTCATTCTTTTCTTG
CTGGTTTTGCGATTCTTCAATTAAGGAGTGTATTAAGCTTGTGTAATTGTTAATTTCTCTGTCCCACTCC
ATCCAGGTCGTGTGATTCCAAATCTGTTCCAGAGATTTATTACTCCAACTAGCATTCCAAGGCACAGCAG
TGGTGCAA
